>Addgene plasmid #128469 | S5_EcoRV_Ef1a_AscI | addgene full sequence | sequence record 254544 | Addgene NGS Result
TTTCGTCTCGCGCGTTTCGGTGATGACGGTGAAAACCTCTGACACATGCAGCTCCCGGAGACGGTCACAG
CTTGTCTGTAAGCGGATGCCGGGAGCAGACAAGCCCGTCAGGGCGCGTCAGCGGGTGTTGGCGGGTGTCG
GGGCTGGCTTAACTATGCGGCATCAGAGCAGATTGTACTGAGAGTGCACCATATGCGGTGTGAAATACCG
CACAGATGCGTAAGGAGAAAATACCGCATCAGGCGCCATTCGCCATTCAGGCTGCGCAACTGTTGGGAAG
GGCGATCGGTGCGGGCCTCTTCGCTATTACGCCAGCTGGCGAAAGGGGGATGTGCTGCAAGGCGATTAAG
TTGGGTAACGCCAGGGTTTTCCCAGTCACGACGTTGTAAAACGACGGCCAGTGAATTGACGCGTATTGGG
ATGATATCTGCAAAGATGGATAAAGTTTTAAACAGAGAGGAATCTTTGCAGCTAATGGACCTTCTAGGTC
TTGAAAGGAGTGGGAATTGGCTCCGGTGCCCGTCAGTGGGCAGAGCGCACATCGCCCACAGTCCCCGAGA
AGTTGGGGGGAGGGGTCGGCAATTGAACCGGTGCCTAGAGAAGGTGGCGCGGGGTAAACTGGGAAAGTGA
TGTCGTGTACTGGCTCCGCCTTTTTCCCGAGGGTGGGGGAGAACCGTATATAAGTGCAGTAGTCGCCGTG
AACGTTCTTTTTCGCAACGGGTTTGCCGCCAGAACACAGGTAAGTGCCGTGTGTGGTTCCCGCGGGCCTG
GCCTCTTTACGGGTTATGGCCCTTGCGTGCCTTGAATTACTTCCACCTGGCTGCAGTACGTGATTCTTGA
TCCCGAGCTTCGGGTTGGAAGTGGGTGGGAGAGTTCGAGGCCTTGCGCTTAAGGAGCCCCTTCGCCTCGT
GCTTGAGTTGAGGCCTGGCCTGGGCGCTGGGGCCGCCGCGTGCGAATCTGGTGGCACCTTCGCGCCTGTC
TCGCTGCTTTCGATAAGTCTCTAGCCATTTAAAATTTTTGATGACCTGCTGCGACGCTTTTTTTCTGGCA
AGATAGTCTTGTAAATGCGGGCCAAGATCTGCACACTGGTATTTCGGTTTTTGGGGCCGCGGGCGGCGAC
GGGGCCCGTGCGTCCCAGCGCACATGTTCGGCGAGGCGGGGCCTGCGAGCGCGGCCACCGAGAATCGGAC
GGGGGTAGTCTCAAGCTGGCCGGCCTGCTCTGGTGCCTGGCCTCGCGCCGCCGTGTATCGCCCCGCCCTG
GGCGGCAAGGCTGGCCCGGTCGGCACCAGTTGCGTGAGCGGAAAGATGGCCGCTTCCCGGCCCTGCTGCA
GGGAGCTCAAAATGGAGGACGCGGCGCTCGGGAGAGCGGGCGGGTGAGTCACCCACACAAAGGAAAAGGG
CCTTTCCGTCCTCAGCCGTCGCTTCATGTGACTCCACGGAGTACCGGGCGCCGTCCAGGCACCTCGATTA
GTTCTCGAGCTTTTGGAGTACGTCGTCTTTAGGTTGGGGGGAGGGGTTTTATGCGATGGAGTTTCCCCAC
ACTGAGTGGGTGGAGACTGAAGTTAGGCCAGCTTGGCACTTGATGTAATTCTCCTTGGAATTTGCCCTTT
TTGAGTTTGGATCTTGGTTCATTCTCAAGCCTCAGACAGTGGTTCAAAGTTTTTTTCTTCCATTTCAGGT
GTCGTGAGGCGCGCCATCCCAATGGCGCGCCGAGCTTGGCTCGAGCATGGTCATAGCTGTTTCCTGTGTG
AAATTGTTATCCGCTCACAATTCCACACAACATACGAGCCGGAAGCATAAAGTGTAAAGCCTGGGGTGCC
TAATGAGTGAGCTAACTCACATTAATTGCGTTGCGCTCACTGCCCGCTTTCCAGTCGGGAAACCTGTCGT
GCCAGCTGCATTAATGAATCGGCCAACGCGCGGGGAGAGGCGGTTTGCGTATTGGGCGCTCTTCCGCTTC
CTCGCTCACTGACTCGCTGCGCTCGGTCGTTCGGCTGCGGCGAGCGGTATCAGCTCACTCAAAGGCGGTA
ATACGGTTATCCACAGAATCAGGGGATAACGCAGGAAAGAACATGTGAGCAAAAGGCCAGCAAAAGGCCA
GGAACCGTAAAAAGGCCGCGTTGCTGGCGTTTTTCCATAGGCTCCGCCCCCCTGACGAGCATCACAAAAA
TCGACGCTCAAGTCAGAGGTGGCGAAACCCGACAGGACTATAAAGATACCAGGCGTTTCCCCCTGGAAGC
TCCCTCGTGCGCTCTCCTGTTCCGACCCTGCCGCTTACCGGATACCTGTCCGCCTTTCTCCCTTCGGGAA
GCGTGGCGCTTTCTCATAGCTCACGCTGTAGGTATCTCAGTTCGGTGTAGGTCGTTCGCTCCAAGCTGGG
CTGTGTGCACGAACCCCCCGTTCAGCCCGACCGCTGCGCCTTATCCGGTAACTATCGTCTTGAGTCCAAC
CCGGTAAGACACGACTTATCGCCACTGGCAGCAGCCACTGGTAACAGGATTAGCAGAGCGAGGTATGTAG
GCGGTGCTACAGAGTTCTTGAAGTGGTGGCCTAACTACGGCTACACTAGAAGAACAGTATTTGGTATCTG
CGCTCTGCTGAAGCCAGTTACCTTCGGAAAAAGAGTTGGTAGCTCTTGATCCGGCAAACAAACCACCGCT
GGTAGCGGTGGTTTTTTTGTTTGCAAGCAGCAGATTACGCGCAGAAAAAAAGGATCTCAAGAAGATCCTT
TGATCTTTTCTACGGGGTCTGACGCTCAGTGGAACGAAAACTCACGTTAAGGGATTTTGGTCATGAGATT
ATCAAAAAGGATCTTCACCTAGATCCTTTTAAATTAAAAATGAAGTTTTAAATCAATCTAAAGTATATAT
GAGTAAACTTGGTCTGACAGTTAGAAAAACTCATCGAGCATCAAATGAAACTGCAATTTATTCATATCAG
GATTATCAATACCATATTTTTGAAAAAGCCGTTTCTGTAATGAAGGAGAAAACTCACCGAGGCAGTTCCA
TAGGATGGCAAGATCCTGGTATCGGTCTGCGATTCCGACTCGTCCAACATCAATACAACCTATTAATTTC
CCCTCGTCAAAAATAAGGTTATCAAGTGAGAAATCACCATGAGTGACGACTGAATCCGGTGAGAATGGCA
AAAGTTTATGCATTTCTTTCCAGACTTGTTCAACAGGCCAGCCATTACGCTCGTCATCAAAATCACTCGC
ATCAACCAAACCGTTATTCATTCGTGATTGCGCCTGAGCGAGACGAAATACGCGATCGCTGTTAAAAGGA
CAATTACAAACAGGAATCGAATGCAACCGGCGCAGGAACACTGCCAGCGCATCAACAATATTTTCACCTG
AATCAGGATATTCTTCTAATACCTGGAATGCTGTTTTCCCAGGGATCGCAGTGGTGAGTAACCATGCATC
ATCAGGAGTACGGATAAAATGCTTGATGGTCGGAAGAGGCATAAATTCCGTCAGCCAGTTTAGTCTGACC
ATCTCATCTGTAACATCATTGGCAACGCTACCTTTGCCATGTTTCAGAAACAACTCTGGCGCATCGGGCT
TCCCATACAATCGATAGATTGTCGCACCTGATTGCCCGACATTATCGCGAGCCCATTTATACCCATATAA
ATCAGCATCCATGTTGGAATTTAATCGCGGCCTAGAGCAAGACGTTTCCCGTTGAATATGGCTCATACTC
TTCCTTTTTCAATATTATTGAAGCATTTATCAGGGTTATTGTCTCATGAGCGGATACATATTTGAATGTA
TTTAGAAAAATAAACAAATAGGGGTTCCGCGCACATTTCCCCGAAAAGTGCCACCTGACGTCTAAGAAAC
CATTATTATCATGACATTAACCTATAAAAATAGGCGTATCACGAGGCCC
Features (pLannotate 1.2.2; 12 found; start..end, strand, type, name):
      7..42      +  CDS            rop (fragment): Rop protein, which maintains plasmids at low copy number; rop
    144..243     +  misc_feature   bom (fragment): basis of mobility region from pBR322
    249..406     -  CDS            lacZα (fragment): LacZα fragment of β-galactosidase; lacZ fragment
    436..502     +  CDS            small t antigen (fragment): SV40 (simian virus 40) small t antigen
    509..1687    +  promoter       EF-1α promoter: strong constitutive promoter for human elongation factor EF-1α
   1754..1770    -  protein_bind   lac operator: The lac repressor binds to the lac operator to inhibit transcription in E. coli. This inhibition can be relieved by adding lactose or isopropyl-β-D-thiogalactopyranoside (IPTG). lac repressor encoded by lacI
   1778..1808    -  promoter       lac promoter: promoter for the E. coli lac operon
   1823..1844    -  protein_bind   CAP binding site: CAP binding activates transcription in the presence of cAMP. E. coli catabolite activator protein
   1857..1949    -  CDS            lacI (fragment): lac repressor; lacI; The lac repressor binds to the lac operator to inhibit transcription in E. coli. This inhibition can be relieved by adding lactose or isopropyl-β-D-thiogalactopyranoside (IPTG).
   2132..2720    -  rep_origin     ori: high-copy-number ColE1/pMB1/pBR322/pUC origin of replication
   2891..3706    -  CDS            KanR: aminoglycoside phosphotransferase; aph(3')-Ia; confers resistance to kanamycin in bacteria or G418 (Geneticin®) in eukaryotes
   3707..3811    -  promoter       AmpR promoter: bla
