[The description below was written by a language model from this plasmid's Addgene catalogue record and pLannotate feature annotations shown in this document.]
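Description:
S5_EcoRV_Ef1a_AscI is a small bacterial cloning plasmid (about 3.9 kb in the sequenced record) that serves as a parts vector carrying a synthetic copy of the EF-1α promoter. It is built on the commercial pUC57-Kan gene-synthesis backbone and is propagated in E. coli at high copy from a ColE1/pUC-type origin. Selection is with kanamycin through an aminoglycoside phosphotransferase (aph(3')-Ia) gene, which the annotation places downstream of the bla (AmpR) promoter. The remaining backbone annotations are typical pUC remnants: the lac promoter, lac operator and CAP binding site, fragments of lacZα and lacI flanking the cloning region, and short rop and bom fragments.

The payload is the roughly 1.2 kb human EF-1α promoter, a strong constitutive promoter widely used to drive transgene expression in mammalian cells, including stem cells, where some viral promoters tend to be silenced. It interrupts the lacZα region, and no coding sequence is annotated downstream of it, so the plasmid is a source of the promoter rather than an expression construct, despite the catalogue's "Bacterial Expression" label. A short fragment matching SV40 small t antigen sits immediately upstream of the promoter; the record does not explain its role. The name suggests the promoter is flanked by EcoRV and AscI sites so it can be excised as a module, but the record lists the cloning sites as unknown. The associated publication describes a multiplexed gRNA piggyBac transposon system for CRISPRi and CRISPRa in human pluripotent stem cells, so this plasmid was most likely an assembly component for those vectors.
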