Addgene plasmid #128469: S5_EcoRV_Ef1a_AscI
Purpose: Ef1a promoter
Depositing lab: Lindy Barrett. Depositing organization: Broad Institute. Publication: A multiplexed gRNA piggyBac transposon system facilitates efficient induction of CRISPRi and CRISPRa in human pluripotent stem cells. Hazelbaker DZ, Beccard A, Angelini G, Mazzucato P, Messana A, Lam D, Eggan K, Barrett LE. Sci Rep. 2020 Jan 20;10(1):635. doi: 10.1038/s41598-020-57500-1. PubMed 31959800.
Backbone
  Vector backbone: pUC57 Kan
  Backbone manufacturer: Genewiz
  Backbone size w/o insert (bp): 2579
  Vector type: Bacterial Expression
Growth in bacteria
  Bacterial resistance: Kanamycin, 50 μg/mL
  Growth temperature: 37°C
  Growth strain: DH5alpha
  Copy number: High Copy
Gene/Insert
  Gene/Insert name: Ef1a promoter
  Species: Synthetic
  Cloning method: Restriction Enzyme; 5′ cloning site Unknown (unknown if destroyed)
Terms and licenses: Academic/Nonprofit Terms; Industry Terms: Not Available to Industry
How to cite: S5_EcoRV_Ef1a_AscI was a gift from Lindy Barrett (Addgene plasmid # 128469 ; http://n2t.net/addgene:128469 ; RRID:Addgene_128469)
