>Addgene plasmid #128469 | S5_EcoRV_Ef1a_AscI | depositor partial sequence | sequence record 246238 | partial sequence
GATATCTGCAAAGATGGATAAAGTTTTAAACAGAGAGGAATCTTTGCAGCTAATGGACCTTCTAGGTCTT
GAAAGGAGTGGGAATTGGCTCCGGTGCCCGTCAGTGGGCAGAGCGCACATCGCCCACAGTCCCCGAGAAG
TTGGGGGGAGGGGTCGGCAATTGAACCGGTGCCTAGAGAAGGTGGCGCGGGGTAAACTGGGAAAGTGATG
TCGTGTACTGGCTCCGCCTTTTTCCCGAGGGTGGGGGAGAACCGTATATAAGTGCAGTAGTCGCCGTGAA
CGTTCTTTTTCGCAACGGGTTTGCCGCCAGAACACAGGTAAGTGCCGTGTGTGGTTCCCGCGGGCCTGGC
CTCTTTACGGGTTATGGCCCTTGCGTGCCTTGAATTACTTCCACCTGGCTGCAGTACGTGATTCTTGATC
CCGAGCTTCGGGTTGGAAGTGGGTGGGAGAGTTCGAGGCCTTGCGCTTAAGGAGCCCCTTCGCCTCGTGC
TTGAGTTGAGGCCTGGCCTGGGCGCTGGGGCCGCCGCGTGCGAATCTGGTGGCACCTTCGCGCCTGTCTC
GCTGCTTTCGATAAGTCTCTAGCCATTTAAAATTTTTGATGACCTGCTGCGACGCTTTTTTTCTGGCAAG
ATAGTCTTGTAAATGCGGGCCAAGATCTGCACACTGGTATTTCGGTTTTTGGGGCCGCGGGCGGCGACGG
GGCCCGTGCGTCCCAGCGCACATGTTCGGCGAGGCGGGGCCTGCGAGCGCGGCCACCGAGAATCGGACGG
GGGTAGTCTCAAGCTGGCCGGCCTGCTCTGGTGCCTGGCCTCGCGCCGCCGTGTATCGCCCCGCCCTGGG
CGGCAAGGCTGGCCCGGTCGGCACCAGTTGCGTGAGCGGAAAGATGGCCGCTTCCCGGCCCTGCTGCAGG
GAGCTCAAAATGGAGGACGCGGCGCTCGGGAGAGCGGGCGGGTGAGTCACCCACACAAAGGAAAAGGGCC
TTTCCGTCCTCAGCCGTCGCTTCATGTGACTCCACGGAGTACCGGGCGCCGTCCAGGCACCTCGATTAGT
TCTCGAGCTTTTGGAGTACGTCGTCTTTAGGTTGGGGGGAGGGGTTTTATGCGATGGAGTTTCCCCACAC
TGAGTGGGTGGAGACTGAAGTTAGGCCAGCTTGGCACTTGATGTAATTCTCCTTGGAATTTGCCCTTTTT
GAGTTTGGATCTTGGTTCATTCTCAAGCCTCAGACAGTGGTTCAAAGTTTTTTTCTTCCATTTCAGGTGT
CGTGAGGCGCGCC
